Addgene plasmid #209679: MAC_N_COMMD6
Purpose: Expresses MAC-tagged COMMD6 in mammalian cells
Depositing lab: Markku Varjosalo. Depositing organization: University of Helsinki, Institute of Biotechnology. Publication: Structure and interactions of the endogenous human Commander complex. Laulumaa S, Kumpula EP, Huiskonen JT, Varjosalo M. Nat Struct Mol Biol. 2024 Jun;31(6):925-938. doi: 10.1038/s41594-024-01246-1. Epub 2024 Mar 8. PubMed 38459129.
Backbone
  Vector backbone: MAC-tag-N (#108078)
  Backbone manufacturer: Markku Varjosalo lab
  Backbone size w/o insert (bp): 6312
  Total vector size (bp): 6570
  Vector type: Mammalian Expression
Growth in bacteria
  Bacterial resistance: Ampicillin, 100 μg/mL
  Growth temperature: 37°C
  Growth strain: DH5alpha
  Copy number: High Copy
Gene/Insert
  Gene/Insert name: COMMD6
  Species: H. sapiens (human)
  Insert size (bp): 258
  GenBank ID: NM_203495
  Entrez Gene: COMMD6 (a.k.a. Acrg)
  Tag / fusion protein: MAC-tag (N terminal on backbone)
  Cloning method: Gateway Cloning
  Sequencing primers: 5′ M13 uni (-21); 3′ M13 rev (-29)
Resource information
  A portion of this plasmid was derived from a plasmid made by: Human ORFeome collection
Terms and licenses: Academic/Nonprofit Terms; Industry Terms: Not Available to Industry
Depositor comments: Please visit https://doi.org/10.1101/2023.04.03.535349 for bioRxiv preprint.
How to cite: MAC_N_COMMD6 was a gift from Markku Varjosalo (Addgene plasmid # 209679 ; http://n2t.net/addgene:209679 ; RRID:Addgene_209679)
