[The description below was written by a language model from this plasmid's Addgene catalogue record and pLannotate feature annotations shown in this document.]
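Description:
MAC_N_COMMD6 is a 6,570 bp mammalian expression plasmid built on the MAC-tag-N Gateway destination backbone. It carries the human COMMD6 open reading frame (about 258 bp, derived from the Human ORFeome collection) fused to an N-terminal MAC-tag. In bacteria it is maintained through a high-copy ColE1/pUC-type origin and selected with ampicillin via the β-lactamase gene. A partial f1 origin and remnants of lac regulatory sequence are also annotated in the backbone.

The expression cassette is driven by the CMV immediate early enhancer and promoter. Short tet operator-like fragments follow directly downstream, which suggests a tetracycline-regulatable CMV/TetO arrangement, although the catalogue entry does not state this. The annotated tag region comprises an E. coli BirA-derived biotin ligase coding sequence, an HA epitope and two Strep-Tag II motifs. It is joined to COMMD6 through a residual attB1 site from the Gateway recombination, with attB2 and a bovine growth hormone polyadenylation signal following the insert. This tag design allows the same fusion protein to be used for Strep-based affinity purification, HA detection and proximity-dependent biotinylation of neighbouring proteins.

Downstream of the cassette, an FRT site sits immediately before a hygromycin resistance gene with an SV40 polyadenylation signal. No full promoter is annotated in front of this gene. That layout is typical of vectors designed for FLP-mediated integration into a genomic FRT landing site, where hygromycin resistance is gained on correct insertion to give isogenic stable lines.

The record gives the purpose as expressing MAC-tagged COMMD6 in mammalian cells. The associated work concerns the structure and interactions of the human Commander complex, of which COMMD6 is a subunit.
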