Features (pLannotate 1.2.2; 27 found; start..end, strand, type, name):
      1..380     +  enhancer       CMV enhancer: human cytomegalovirus immediate early enhancer
    381..584     +  promoter       CMV promoter: human cytomegalovirus (CMV) immediate early promoter
    586..605     +  promoter       PLtetO-1 promoter (fragment): modified phage lambda PL promoter with tet operator sites (Lutz and Bujard, 1997)
    607..626     +  promoter       PLtetO-1 promoter (fragment): modified phage lambda PL promoter with tet operator sites (Lutz and Bujard, 1997)
    634..667     +  promoter       TRE3GV promoter (fragment): 3rd-generation Tet-responsive promoter that can be activated by binding of Tet-On® 3G, optimized for retroviral and lentiviral vectors
    827..1789    +  CDS            birA: BIRA_ECOLI - Also known as bioR, dhbB. Experimental evidence at protein level: Swiss-Prot protein existence level 1. Acts both as a biotin--[acetyl-CoA-carboxylase] ligase and a biotin-operon repressor. In the presence of ATP, BirA activates biotin to form the BirA-biotinyl-5'-adenylate (BirA-bio-5'-AMP or holoBirA) complex. HoloBirA can either transfer the biotinyl moiety to the biotin carboxyl carrier protein (BCCP) subunit of acetyl-CoA carboxylase, or bind to the biotin operator site and inhibit transcription of the operon. From Escherichia coli (strain K12).
   1790..1815    +  CDS            3xHA (fragment): three tandem HA epitope tags
   1847..1866    +  CDS            Strep-Tag II (fragment): peptide that binds Strep-Tactin®, an engineered form of streptavidin
   1907..1929    +  CDS            Strep-Tag II (fragment): peptide that binds Strep-Tactin®, an engineered form of streptavidin
   1944..1961    +  protein_bind   attB1 (fragment): mutant version of attB; core recombination site for the Gateway® BP reaction BP Clonase™
   1970..2224    +  CDS            COMMD6: COMD6_HUMAN - Experimental evidence at protein level: Swiss-Prot protein existence level 1. May modulate activity of cullin-RING E3 ubiquitin ligase (CRL) complexes (PubMed:21778237). Down-regulates activation of NF- kappa-B. Inhibits TNF-induced NFKB1 activation. From Homo sapiens (Human).
   2232..2249    -  protein_bind   attB2 (fragment): mutant version of attB; core recombination site for the Gateway® BP reaction BP Clonase™
   2294..2518    +  polyA_signal   bGH poly(A) signal: bovine growth hormone polyadenylation signal
   2522..2543    +  promoter       SV40 promoter (fragment): SV40 enhancer and early promoter
   2564..2797    +  rep_origin     f1 ori (fragment) (sequence partly withheld): f1 bacteriophage origin of replication; arrow indicates direction of (+) strand synthesis
   2802..2849    +  protein_bind   FRT: FLP-mediated recombination occurs in the 8-bp core sequence TCTAGAAA (Turan and Bode, 2011). FLP recombinase from the Saccharomyces cerevisiae 2μ plasmid
   2857..3879    +  CDS            HygR: aminoglycoside phosphotransferase from E. coli; aph(4)-Ia; confers resistance to hygromycin
   3889..4014    +  CDS            ble (fragment): BLE_KLEPN - Experimental evidence at protein level: Swiss-Prot protein existence level 1. Binding protein with a strong affinity to the bleomycin family of antibiotics. Binds to CL990; an antimitotic-antibiotic compound. From Klebsiella pneumoniae.
   4009..4130    +  polyA_signal   SV40 poly(A) signal: SV40 polyadenylation signal
   4203..4219    -  protein_bind   lac operator: The lac repressor binds to the lac operator to inhibit transcription in E. coli. This inhibition can be relieved by adding lactose or isopropyl-β-D-thiogalactopyranoside (IPTG). lac repressor encoded by lacI
   4227..4257    -  promoter       lac promoter: promoter for the E. coli lac operon
   4272..4293    -  protein_bind   CAP binding site: CAP binding activates transcription in the presence of cAMP. E. coli catabolite activator protein
   4306..4398    -  CDS            lacI (fragment): lac repressor; lacI; The lac repressor binds to the lac operator to inhibit transcription in E. coli. This inhibition can be relieved by adding lactose or isopropyl-β-D-thiogalactopyranoside (IPTG).
   4581..5169    -  rep_origin     ori: high-copy-number ColE1/pMB1/pBR322/pUC origin of replication
   5340..6200    -  CDS            AmpR: β-lactamase; bla; confers resistance to ampicillin, carbenicillin, and related antibiotics
   6201..6305    -  promoter       AmpR promoter: bla
   6364..6416    -  misc_feature   bom (fragment): basis of mobility region from pBR322
>Addgene plasmid #209679 | MAC_N_COMMD6 | addgene full sequence | sequence record 441734 | Addgene NGS Result
GACATTGATTATTGACTAGTTATTAATAGTAATCAATTACGGGGTCATTAGTTCATAGCCCATATATGGA
GTTCCGCGTTACATAACTTACGGTAAATGGCCCGCCTGGCTGACCGCCCAACGACCCCCGCCCATTGACG
TCAATAATGACGTATGTTCCCATAGTAACGCCAATAGGGACTTTCCATTGACGTCAATGGGTGGAGTATT
TACGGTAAACTGCCCACTTGGCAGTACATCAAGTGTATCATATGCCAAGTACGCCCCCTATTGACGTCAA
TGACGGTAAATGGCCCGCCTGGCATTATGCCCAGTACATGACCTTATGGGACTTTCCTACTTGGCAGTAC
ATCTACGTATTAGTCATCGCTATTACCATGGTGATGCGGTTTTGGCAGTACATCAATGGGCGTGGATAGC
GGTTTGACTCACGGGGATTTCCAAGTCTCCACCCCATTGACGTCAATGGGAGTTTGTTTTGGCACCAAAA
TCAACGGGACTTTCCAAAATGTCGTAACAACTCCGCCCCATTGACGCAAATGGGCGGTAGGCGTGTACGG
TGGGAGGTCTATATAAGCAGAGCTCTCCCTATCAGTGATAGAGATCTCCCTATCAGTGATAGAGATCGTC
GACGAGCTCGTTTAGTGAACCGTCAGATCGCCTGGAGACGCCATCCACGCTGTTTTGACCTCCATAGAAG
ACACCGGGACCGATCCAGCCTCCGGACTCTAGCGTTTAAACTTAAGCTTGGTACCGAGCTCGGATCCACT
AGTCCAGTGTGGTGGAATTCTGCAGATATCCAGCACAGTGGCGGCCGCTCGAGACCATGAAGGACAACAC
CGTGCCCCTGAAGCTGATCGCCCTGCTGGCCAACGGCGAGTTCCACTCTGGCGAGCAGCTGGGCGAGACA
CTGGGCATGAGCAGAGCCGCCATCAACAAGCACATCCAGACCCTGCGGGACTGGGGCGTGGACGTGTTCA
CAGTGCCCGGCAAGGGCTACAGCCTGCCCGAGCCCATCCAGCTGCTGAACGCCAAGCAGATCCTGGGCCA
GCTGGATGGCGGATCTGTGGCCGTGCTGCCCGTGATCGACAGCACCAACCAGTATCTGCTCGACCGGATC
GGCGAGCTGAAGTCCGGCGACGCCTGTATCGCCGAGTACCAGCAGGCCGGCAGAGGCGGCAGGGGCAGAA
AGTGGTTCAGCCCCTTCGGCGCCAACCTGTACCTGAGCATGTTCTGGAGACTGGAACAGGGCCCAGCCGC
CGCTATTGGCCTGAGCCTGGTCATCGGCATCGTGATGGCCGAGGTGCTGCGGAAGCTGGGCGCCGACAAA
GTGCGCGTGAAGTGGCCCAACGACCTGTATCTGCAGGACCGGAAGCTGGCCGGCATCCTGGTGGAACTGA
CCGGCAAAACAGGCGACGCCGCCCAGATCGTGATCGGCGCTGGCATCAACATGGCCATGCGGCGGGTGGA
AGAGAGCGTGGTCAACCAGGGCTGGATCACCCTGCAGGAAGCCGGCATCAACCTGGACCGGAACACCCTG
GCCGCCATGCTGATCAGAGAGCTGAGAGCCGCCCTGGAACTGTTCGAGCAGGAAGGCCTGGCCCCCTACC
TGAGCAGATGGGAGAAGCTGGACAACTTCATCAACCGGCCCGTGAAACTGATCATCGGCGACAAAGAGAT
CTTCGGCATCAGCCGGGGCATCGACAAGCAGGGGGCCCTGCTCCTGGAACAGGACGGCATCATCAAGCCC
TGGATGGGCGGCGAGATCAGCCTGCGGAGCGCCGAGAAGTACCCATACGATGTTCCTGACTATGCCGGTA
CCGAGCTCGGATCCACCATGGCTAGCTGGAGCCACCCGCAGTTCGAGAAAGGTGGAGGTTCCGGAGGTGG
ATCGGGAGGTGGATCGTGGAGCCACCCGCAGTTCGAAAAAGCGGCCGATATCACAAGTTTGTACAAAAAA
GTTGGCACCATGGAGGCGTCCAGCGAGCCGCCGCTGGATGCTAAGTCCGATGTCACCAACCAGCTTGTAG
ATTTTCAGTGGAAACTGGGTATGGCTGTGAGCTCAGACACTTGCAGATCTCTTAAGTATCCTTACGTTGC
AGTGATGCTAAAAGTGGCAGATCATTCAGGCCAAGTAAAGACCAAGTGCTTTGAAATGACGATTCCACAG
TTTCAGAATTTCTACAGACAGTTCAAGGAAATTGCTGCAGTTATTGAAACGGTGTTGCCAACTTTCTTGT
ACAAAGTGGTGACGTAAGCTAGGGGCCCGTTTAAACCCGCTGATCAGCCTCGACTGTGCCTTCTAGTTGC
CAGCCATCTGTTGTTTGCCCCTCCCCCGTGCCTTCCTTGACCCTGGAAGGTGCCACTCCCACTGTCCTTT
CCTAATAAAATGAGGAAATTGCATCGCATTGTCTGAGTAGGTGTCATTCTATTCTGGGGGGTGGGGTGGG
GCAGGACAGCAAGGGGGAGGATTGGGAAGACAATAGCAGGCATGCTGGGGATGCGGTGGGCTCTATGGCT
TCTGAGGCGGAAAGAACCAGCTGGGGCTCTAGGGGGTATCCCC
[124 nt withheld, positions 2564-2687]
C
[91 nt withheld, positions 2689-2779]
AGGGTGATGGTTCACGTACCTAGAAGTTCCTATTCCGAAGTTCCTATTCTCTAGAAAGTATAGGAACTTC
CTTGGCCAAAAAGCCTGAACTCACCGCGACGTCTGTCGAGAAGTTTCTGATCGAAAAGTTCGACAGCGTC
TCCGACCTGATGCAGCTCTCGGAGGGCGAAGAATCTCGTGCTTTCAGCTTCGATGTAGGAGGGCGTGGAT
ATGTCCTGCGGGTAAATAGCTGCGCCGATGGTTTCTACAAAGATCGTTATGTTTATCGGCACTTTGCATC
GGCCGCGCTCCCGATTCCGGAAGTGCTTGACATTGGGGAATTCAGCGAGAGCCTGACCTATTGCATCTCC
CGCCGTGCACAGGGTGTCACGTTGCAAGACCTGCCTGAAACCGAACTGCCCGCTGTTCTGCAGCCGGTCG
CGGAGGCCATGGATGCGATCGCTGCGGCCGATCTTAGCCAGACGAGCGGGTTCGGCCCATTCGGACCGCA
AGGAATCGGTCAATACACTACATGGCGTGATTTCATATGCGCGATTGCTGATCCCCATGTGTATCACTGG
CAAACTGTGATGGACGACACCGTCAGTGCGTCCGTCGCGCAGGCTCTCGATGAGCTGATGCTTTGGGCCG
AGGACTGCCCCGAAGTCCGGCACCTCGTGCACGCGGATTTCGGCTCCAACAATGTCCTGACGGACAATGG
CCGCATAACAGCGGTCATTGACTGGAGCGAGGCGATGTTCGGGGATTCCCAATACGAGGTCGCCAACATC
TTCTTCTGGAGGCCGTGGTTGGCTTGTATGGAGCAGCAGACGCGCTACTTCGAGCGGAGGCATCCGGAGC
TTGCAGGATCGCCGCGGCTCCGGGCGTATATGCTCCGCATTGGTCTTGACCAACTCTATCAGAGCTTGGT
TGACGGCAATTTCGATGATGCAGCTTGGGCGCAGGGTCGATGCGACGCAATCGTCCGATCCGGAGCCGGG
ACTGTCGGGCGTACACAAATCGCCCGCAGAAGCGCGGCCGTCTGGACCGATGGCTGTGTAGAAGTACTCG
CCGATAGTGGAAACCGACGCCCCAGCACTCGTCCGAGGGCAAAGGAATAGCACGTACTACGAGATTTCGA
TTCCACCGCCGCCTTCTATGAAAGGTTGGGCTTCGGAATCGTTTTCCGGGACGCCGGCTGGATGATCCTC
CAGCGCGGGGATCTCATGCTGGAGTTCTTCGCCCACCCCAACTTGTTTATTGCAGCTTATAATGGTTACA
AATAAAGCAATAGCATCACAAATTTCACAAATAAAGCATTTTTTTCACTGCATTCTAGTTGTGGTTTGTC
CAAACTCATCAATGTATCTTATCATGTCTGTATACCGTCGACCTCTAGCTAGAGCTTGGCGTAATCATGG
TCATAGCTGTTTCCTGTGTGAAATTGTTATCCGCTCACAATTCCACACAACATACGAGCCGGAAGCATAA
AGTGTAAAGCCTGGGGTGCCTAATGAGTGAGCTAACTCACATTAATTGCGTTGCGCTCACTGCCCGCTTT
CCAGTCGGGAAACCTGTCGTGCCAGCTGCATTAATGAATCGGCCAACGCGCGGGGAGAGGCGGTTTGCGT
ATTGGGCGCTCTTCCGCTTCCTCGCTCACTGACTCGCTGCGCTCGGTCGTTCGGCTGCGGCGAGCGGTAT
CAGCTCACTCAAAGGCGGTAATACGGTTATCCACAGAATCAGGGGATAACGCAGGAAAGAACATGTGAGC
AAAAGGCCAGCAAAAGGCCAGGAACCGTAAAAAGGCCGCGTTGCTGGCGTTTTTCCATAGGCTCCGCCCC
CCTGACGAGCATCACAAAAATCGACGCTCAAGTCAGAGGTGGCGAAACCCGACAGGACTATAAAGATACC
AGGCGTTTCCCCCTGGAAGCTCCCTCGTGCGCTCTCCTGTTCCGACCCTGCCGCTTACCGGATACCTGTC
CGCCTTTCTCCCTTCGGGAAGCGTGGCGCTTTCTCATAGCTCACGCTGTAGGTATCTCAGTTCGGTGTAG
GTCGTTCGCTCCAAGCTGGGCTGTGTGCACGAACCCCCCGTTCAGCCCGACCGCTGCGCCTTATCCGGTA
ACTATCGTCTTGAGTCCAACCCGGTAAGACACGACTTATCGCCACTGGCAGCAGCCACTGGTAACAGGAT
TAGCAGAGCGAGGTATGTAGGCGGTGCTACAGAGTTCTTGAAGTGGTGGCCTAACTACGGCTACACTAGA
AGAACAGTATTTGGTATCTGCGCTCTGCTGAAGCCAGTTACCTTCGGAAAAAGAGTTGGTAGCTCTTGAT
CCGGCAAACAAACCACCGCTGGTAGCGGTGGTTTTTTTGTTTGCAAGCAGCAGATTACGCGCAGAAAAAA
AGGATCTCAAGAAGATCCTTTGATCTTTTCTACGGGGTCTGACGCTCAGTGGAACGAAAACTCACGTTAA
GGGATTTTGGTCATGAGATTATCAAAAAGGATCTTCACCTAGATCCTTTTAAATTAAAAATGAAGTTTTA
AATCAATCTAAAGTATATATGAGTAAACTTGGTCTGACAGTTACCAATGCTTAATCAGTGAGGCACCTAT
CTCAGCGATCTGTCTATTTCGTTCATCCATAGTTGCCTGACTCCCCGTCGTGTAGATAACTACGATACGG
GAGGGCTTACCATCTGGCCCCAGTGCTGCAATGATACCGCGAGACCCACGCTCACCGGCTCCAGATTTAT
CAGCAATAAACCAGCCAGCCGGAAGGGCCGAGCGCAGAAGTGGTCCTGCAACTTTATCCGCCTCCATCCA
GTCTATTAATTGTTGCCGGGAAGCTAGAGTAAGTAGTTCGCCAGTTAATAGTTTGCGCAACGTTGTTGCC
ATTGCTACAGGCATCGTGGTGTCACGCTCGTCGTTTGGTATGGCTTCATTCAGCTCCGGTTCCCAACGAT
CAAGGCGAGTTACATGATCCCCCATGTTGTGCAAAAAAGCGGTTAGCTCCTTCGGTCCTCCGATCGTTGT
CAGAAGTAAGTTGGCCGCAGTGTTATCACTCATGGTTATGGCAGCACTGCATAATTCTCTTACTGTCATG
CCATCCGTAAGATGCTTTTCTGTGACTGGTGAGTACTCAACCAAGTCATTCTGAGAATAGTGTATGCGGC
GACCGAGTTGCTCTTGCCCGGCGTCAATACGGGATAATACCGCGCCACATAGCAGAACTTTAAAAGTGCT
CATCATTGGAAAACGTTCTTCGGGGCGAAAACTCTCAAGGATCTTACCGCTGTTGAGATCCAGTTCGATG
TAACCCACTCGTGCACCCAACTGATCTTCAGCATCTTTTACTTTCACCAGCGTTTCTGGGTGAGCAAAAA
CAGGAAGGCAAAATGCCGCAAAAAAGGGAATAAGGGCGACACGGAAATGTTGAATACTCATACTCTTCCT
TTTTCAATATTATTGAAGCATTTATCAGGGTTATTGTCTCATGAGCGGATACATATTTGAATGTATTTAG
AAAAATAAACAAATAGGGGTTCCGCGCACATTTCCCCGAAAAGTGCCACCTGACGTCGACGGATCGGGAG
ATCTCCCGATCCCCTATGGTGCACTCTCAGTACAATCTGCTCTGATGCCGCATAGTTAAGCCAGTATCTG
CTCCCTGCTTGTGTGTTGGAGGTCGCTGAGTAGTGCGCGAGCAAAATTTAAGCTACAACAAGGCAAGGCT
TGACCGACAATTGCATGAAGAATCTGCTTAGGGTTAGGCGTTTTGCGCTGCTTCGCGATGTACGGGCCAG
ATATACGCGTT
